>Addgene plasmid #142094 | TFORF2466 | addgene full sequence | sequence record 427331 | Addgene NGS Result
TTAATGTAGTCTTATGCAATACTCTTGTAGTCTTGCAACATGGTAACGATGAGTTAGCAACATGCCTTAC
AAGGAGAGAAAAAGCACCGTGCATGCCGATTGGTGGAAGTAAGGTGGTACGATCGTGCCTTATTAGGAAG
GCAACAGACGGGTCTGACATGGATTGGACGAACCACTGAATTGCCGCATTGCAGAGATATTGTATTTAAG
TGCCTAGCTCGATACATAAACGGGTCTCTCTGGTTAGACCAGATCTGAGCCTGGGAGCTCTCTGGCTAAC
TAGGGAACCCACTGCTTAAGCCTCAATAAAGCTTGCCTTGAGTGCTTCAAGTAGTGTGTGCCCGTCTGTT
GTGTGACTCTGGTAACTAGAGATCCCTCAGACCCTTTTAGTCAGTGTGGAAAATCTCTAGCAGTGGCGCC
CGAACAGGGACTTGAAAGCGAAAGGGAAACCAGAGGAGCTCTCTCGACGCAGGACTCGGCTTGCTGAAGC
GCGCACGGCAAGAGGCGAGGGGCGGCGACTGGTGAGTACGCCAAAAATTTTGACTAGCGGAGGCTAGAAG
GAGAGAGATGGGTGCGAGAGCGTCAGTATTAAGCGGGGGAGAATTAGATCGCGATGGGAAAAAATTCGGT
TAAGGCCAGGGGGAAAGAAAAAATATAAATTAAAACATATAGTATGGGCAAGCAGGGAGCTAGAACGATT
CGCAGTTAATCCTGGCCTGTTAGAAACATCAGAAGGCTGTAGACAAATACTGGGACAGCTACAACCATCC
CTTCAGACAGGATCAGAAGAACTTAGATCATTATATAATACAGTAGCAACCCTCTATTGTGTGCATCAAA
GGATAGAGATAAAAGACACCAAGGAAGCTTTAGACAAGATAGAGGAAGAGCAAAACAAAAGTAAGACCAC
CGCACAGCAAGCGGCCGCTGATCTTCAGACCTGGAGGAGGAGATATGAGGGACAATTGGAGAAGTGAATT
ATATAAATATAAAGTAGTAAAAATTGAACCATTAGGAGTAGCACCCACCAAGGCAAAGAGAAGAGTGGTG
CAGAGAGAAAAAAGAGCAGTGGGAATAGGAGCTTTGTTCCTTGGGTTCTTGGGAGCAGCAGGAAGCACTA
TGGGCGCAGCGTCAATGACGCTGACGGTACAGGCCAGACAATTATTGTCTGGTATAGTGCAGCAGCAGAA
CAATTTGCTGAGGGCTATTGAGGCGCAACAGCATCTGTTGCAACTCACAGTCTGGGGCATCAAGCAGCTC
CAGGCAAGAATCCTGGCTGTGGAAAGATACCTAAAGGATCAACAGCTCCTGGGGATTTGGGGTTGCTCTG
GAAAACTCATTTGCACCACTGCTGTGCCTTGGAATGCTAGTTGGAGTAATAAATCTCTGGAACAGATTTG
GAATCACACGACCTGGATGGAGTGGGACAGAGAAATTAACAATTACACAAGCTTAATACACTCCTTAATT
GAAGAATCGCAAAACCAGCAAGAAAAGAATGAACAAGAATTATTGGAATTAGATAAATGGGCAAGTTTGT
GGAATTGGTTTAACATAACAAATTGGCTGTGGTATATAAAATTATTCATAATGATAGTAGGAGGCTTGGT
AGGTTTAAGAATAGTTTTTGCTGTACTTTCTATAGTGAATAGAGTTAGGCAGGGATATTCACCATTATCG
TTTCAGACCCACCTCCCAACCCCGAGGGGACCCATGCATTGCATCTCAATTAGTCAGCAACCAGGTGTGG
AAAGTCCCCAGGCTCCCCAGCAGGCAGAAGTATGCAAAGCATGCGTCTCAATTAGTCAGCAACCATAGTC
CCGCCCCTAACTCCGCCCATCCCGCCCCTAACTCCGCCCAGTTCCGCCCATTCTCCGCCCCATGGCTGAC
TAATTTTTTTTATTTATGCAGAGGCCGAGGCCGCCTCGGCCTCTGAGCTATTCCAGAAGTAGTGAGGAGG
CTTTTTTGGAGGCCTAGGCTTTTGCAAAAAGCTTTCTAGAGGTACCACCGGAGCTTACCATGACCGAGTA
CAAGCCCACGGTGCGCCTCGCCACCCGCGACGACGTCCCCAGGGCCGTACGCACCCTCGCCGCCGCGTTC
GCCGACTACCCCGCCACGCGCCACACCGTCGATCCGGACCGCCACATCGAGCGGGTCACCGAGCTGCAAG
AACTCTTCCTCACGCGCGTCGGGCTCGACATCGGCAAGGTGTGGGTCGCGGACGACGGCGCCGCCGTGGC
GGTCTGGACCACGCCGGAGAGCGTCGAAGCGGGGGCGGTGTTCGCCGAGATCGGCCCGCGCATGGCCGAG
TTGAGCGGTTCCCGGCTGGCCGCGCAGCAACAGATGGAAGGCCTCCTGGCGCCGCACCGGCCCAAGGAGC
CCGCGTGGTTCCTGGCCACCGTCGGCGTCTCGCCCGACCACCAGGGCAAGGGTCTGGGCAGCGCCGTCGT
GCTCCCCGGAGTGGAGGCGGCCGAGCGCGCCGGGGTGCCCGCCTTCCTGGAGACCTCCGCGCCCCGCAAC
CTCCCCTTCTACGAGCGGCTCGGCTTCACCGTCACCGCCGACGTCGAGGTGCCCGAAGGACCGCGCACCT
GGTGCATGACCCGCAAGCCCGGTGCCAGTTAACGAATTCTAGATCTTGAGACAAATGGCAGTATTCATCC
ACAATTTTAAAAGAAAAGGGGGGATTGGGGGGTACAGTGCAGGGGAAAGAATAGTAGACATAATAGCAAC
AGACATACAAACTAAAGAATTACAAAAACAAATTACAAAAATTCAAAATTTTCGGGTTTATTACAGGGAC
AGCAGAGATCCACTTTGGCGCCGGCTCGAGGCCTGCAGGTGCAAAGATGGATAAAGTTTTAAACAGAGAG
GAATCTTTGCAGCTAATGGACCTTCTAGGTCTTGAAAGGAGTGGGAATTGGCTCCGGTGCCCGTCAGTGG
GCAGAGCGCACATCGCCCACAGTCCCCGAGAAGTTGGGGGGAGGGGTCGGCAATTGAACCGGTGCCTAGA
GAAGGTGGCGCGGGGTAAACTGGGAAAGTGATGTCGTGTACTGGCTCCGCCTTTTTCCCGAGGGTGGGGG
AGAACCGTATATAAGTGCAGTAGTCGCCGTGAACGTTCTTTTTCGCAACGGGTTTGCCGCCAGAACACAG
GTAAGTGCCGTGTGTGGTTCCCGCGGGCCTGGCCTCTTTACGGGTTATGGCCCTTGCGTGCCTTGAATTA
CTTCCACCTGGCTGCAGTACGTGATTCTTGATCCCGAGCTTCGGGTTGGAAGTGGGTGGGAGAGTTCGAG
GCCTTGCGCTTAAGGAGCCCCTTCGCCTCGTGCTTGAGTTGAGGCCTGGCCTGGGCGCTGGGGCCGCCGC
GTGCGAATCTGGTGGCACCTTCGCGCCTGTCTCGCTGCTTTCGATAAGTCTCTAGCCATTTAAAATTTTT
GATGACCTGCTGCGACGCTTTTTTTCTGGCAAGATAGTCTTGTAAATGCGGGCCAAGATCTGCACACTGG
TATTTCGGTTTTTGGGGCCGCGGGCGGCGACGGGGCCCGTGCGTCCCAGCGCACATGTTCGGCGAGGCGG
GGCCTGCGAGCGCGGCCACCGAGAATCGGACGGGGGTAGTCTCAAGCTGGCCGGCCTGCTCTGGTGCCTG
GCCTCGCGCCGCCGTGTATCGCCCCGCCCTGGGCGGCAAGGCTGGCCCGGTCGGCACCAGTTGCGTGAGC
GGAAAGATGGCCGCTTCCCGGCCCTGCTGCAGGGAGCTCAAAATGGAGGACGCGGCGCTCGGGAGAGCGG
GCGGGTGAGTCACCCACACAAAGGAAAAGGGCCTTTCCGTCCTCAGCCGTCGCTTCATGTGACTCCACGG
AGTACCGGGCGCCGTCCAGGCACCTCGATTAGTTCTCGAGCTTTTGGAGTACGTCGTCTTTAGGTTGGGG
GGAGGGGTTTTATGCGATGGAGTTTCCCCACACTGAGTGGGTGGAGACTGAAGTTAGGCCAGCTTGGCAC
TTGATGTAATTCTCCTTGGAATTTGCCCTTTTTGAGTTTGGATCTTGGTTCATTCTCAAGCCTCAGACAG
TGGTTCAAAGTTTTTTTCTTCCATTTCAGGTGTCGTGAGGCTAGCACCGCCACCATGAACCAGTCCATCC
CAGTGGCTCCCACCCCACCCCGCCGCGTGCGGCTGAAGCCCTGGCTGGTGGCCCAGGTGAACAGCTGCCA
GTACCCAGGGCTTCAATGGGTCAACGGGGAAAAGAAATTATTCTGCATCCCCTGGAGGCATGCCACAAGG
CATGGTCCCAGCCAGGACGGAGATAACACCATCTTCAAGGCCTGGGCCAAGGAGACAGGGAAATACACCG
AAGGCGTGGATGAAGCCGATCCGGCCAAGTGGAAGGCCAACCTGCGCTGTGCCCTTAACAAGAGCCGGGA
CTTCCGCCTCATCTACGACGGGCCCCGGGACATGCCACCTCAGCCCTACAAGATCTACGAGGTCTGCTCC
AATGGCCCTGCTCCCACAGACTCCCAGCCCCCTGAGGATTACTCTTTTGGTGCAGGAGAGGAGGAGGAAG
AAGAGGAAGAGCTGCAGAGGATGTTGCCAAGCCTGAGCCTCACAGTGACCGACCTGGAGATCAAGTTTCA
GTACCGGGGGCGGCCACCCCGGGCCCTCACCATCAGCAACCCCCATGGCTGCCGGCTCTTCTACAGCCAG
CTGGAGGCCACCCAGGAGCAGGTGGAACTCTTCGGCCCCATAAGCCTGGAGCAAGTGCGCTTCCCCAGCC
CTGAGGACATCCCCAGTGACAAGCAGCGCTTCTACACGAACCAGCTGCTGGATGTCCTGGACCGCGGGCT
CATCCTCCAGCTACAGGGCCAGGACCTTTATGCCATCCGCCTGTGTCAGTGCAAGGTGTTCTGGAGCGGG
CCTTGTGCCTCAGCCCATGACTCATGCCCCAACCCCATCCAGCGGGAGGTCAAGACCAAGCTTTTCAGCC
TGGAGCATTTTCTCAATGAGCTCATCCTGTTCCAAAAGGGCCAGACCAACACCCCACCACCCTTCGAGAT
CTTCTTCTGCTTTGGGGAAGAATGGCCTGACCGCAAACCCCGAGAGAAGAAGCTCATTACTGTACAGGTG
GTGCCTGTAGCAGCTCGACTGCTGCTGGAGATGTTCTCAGGGGAGCTATCTTGGTCAGCTGATAGTATCC
GGCTACAGATCTCAAACCCAGACCTCAAAGACCGCATGGTGGAGCAATTCAAGGAGCTCCATCACATCTG
GCAGTCCCAGCAGCGGTTGCAGCCTGTGGCCCAGGCCCCTCCTGGAGCAGGCCTTGGTGTTGGCCAGGGG
CCCTGGCCTATGCACCCAGCTGGCATGCAATAGTAATGAACTAGTCCGTAACTTGAAAGTATTTCGATTT
CTTGGCTTTATATATCTTGTGGAAAGGACGAGGATTGACCAAGTTACTTATAATCACGCGTTAAGTCGAC
AATCAACCTCTGGATTACAAAATTTGTGAAAGATTGACTGGTATTCTTAACTATGTTGCTCCTTTTACGC
TATGTGGATACGCTGCTTTAATGCCTTTGTATCATGCTATTGCTTCCCGTATGGCTTTCATTTTCTCCTC
CTTGTATAAATCCTGGTTGCTGTCTCTTTATGAGGAGTTGTGGCCCGTTGTCAGGCAACGTGGCGTGGTG
TGCACTGTGTTTGCTGACGCAACCCCCACTGGTTGGGGCATTGCCACCACCTGTCAGCTCCTTTCCGGGA
CTTTCGCTTTCCCCCTCCCTATTGCCACGGCGGAACTCATCGCCGCCTGCCTTGCCCGCTGCTGGACAGG
GGCTCGGCTGTTGGGCACTGACAATTCCGTGGTGTTGTCGGGGAAATCATCGTCCTTTCCTTGGCTGCTC
GCCTGTGTTGCCACCTGGATTCTGCGCGGGACGTCCTTCTGCTACGTCCCTTCGGCCCTCAATCCAGCGG
ACCTTCCTTCCCGCGGCCTGCTGCCGGCTCTGCGGCCTCTTCCGCGTCTTCGCCTTCGCCCTCAGACGAG
TCGGATCTCCCTTTGGGCCGCCTCCCCGCGTCGACTTTAAGACCAATGACTTACAAGGCAGCTGTAGATC
TTAGCCACTTTTTAAAAGAAAAGGGGGGACTGGAAGGGCTAATTCACTCCCAACGAAGACAAGATCTGCT
TTTTGCTTGTACTGGGTCTCTCTGGTTAGACCAGATCTGAGCCTGGGAGCTCTCTGGCTAACTAGGGAAC
CCACTGCTTAAGCCTCAATAAAGCTTGCCTTGAGTGCTTCAAGTAGTGTGTGCCCGTCTGTTGTGTGACT
CTGGTAACTAGAGATCCCTCAGACCCTTTTAGTCAGTGTGGAAAATCTCTAGCAGTACGTATAGTAGTTC
ATGTCATCTTATTATTCAGTATTTATAACTTGCAAAGAAATGAATATCAGAGAGTGAGAGGAACTTGTTT
ATTGCAGCTTATAATGGTTACAAATAAAGCAATAGCATCACAAATTTCACAAATAAAGCATTTTTTTCAC
TGCATTCTAGTTGTGGTTTGTCCAAACTCATCAATGTATCTTATCATGTCTGGCTCTAGCTATCCCGCCC
CTAACTCCGCCCATCCCGCCCCTAACTCCGCCCAGTTCCGCCCATTCTCCGCCCCATGGCTGACTAATTT
TTTTTATTTATGCAGAGGCCGAGGCCGCCTCGGCCTCTGAGCTATTCCAGAAGTAGTGAGGAGGCTTTTT
TGGAGGCCTAGGGACGTACCCAATTCGCCCTATAGTGAGTCGTATTACGCGCGCTCACTGGCCGTCGTTT
TACAACGTCGTGACTGGGAAAACCCTGGCGTTACCCAACTTAATCGCCTTGCAGCACATCCCCCTTTCGC
CAGCTGGCGTAATAGCGAAGAGGCCCGCACCGATCGCCCTTCCCAACAGTTGCGCAGCCTGAATGGCGAA
TGGG
[124 nt withheld, positions 6935-7058]
C
[91 nt withheld, positions 7060-7150]
A
[49 nt withheld, positions 7152-7200]
CCTTTGACGTTGGAGTCCACGTTCTTT
[37 nt withheld, positions 7228-7264]
ACCCTATCTCGGTCTATTCTTTTGATTTATAAGGGATTTTGCCGATTTCGGCCTATTGGTTAAAAAATGA
GCTGATTTAACAAAAATTTAACGCGAATTTTAACAAAATATTAACGCTTACAATTTAGGTGGCACTTTTC
GGGGAAATGTGCGCGGAACCCCTATTTGTTTATTTTTCTAAATACATTCAAATATGTATCCGCTCATGAG
ACAATAACCCTGATAAATGCTTCAATAATATTGAAAAAGGAAGAGTATGAGTATTCAACATTTCCGTGTC
GCCCTTATTCCCTTTTTTGCGGCATTTTGCCTTCCTGTTTTTGCTCACCCAGAAACGCTGGTGAAAGTAA
AAGATGCTGAAGATCAGTTGGGTGCACGAGTGGGTTACATCGAACTGGATCTCAACAGCGGTAAGATCCT
TGAGAGTTTTCGCCCCGAAGAACGTTTTCCAATGATGAGCACTTTTAAAGTTCTGCTATGTGGCGCGGTA
TTATCCCGTATTGACGCCGGGCAAGAGCAACTCGGTCGCCGCATACACTATTCTCAGAATGACTTGGTTG
AGTACTCACCAGTCACAGAAAAGCATCTTACGGATGGCATGACAGTAAGAGAATTATGCAGTGCTGCCAT
AACCATGAGTGATAACACTGCGGCCAACTTACTTCTGACAACGATCGGAGGACCGAAGGAGCTAACCGCT
TTTTTGCACAACATGGGGGATCATGTAACTCGCCTTGATCGTTGGGAACCGGAGCTGAATGAAGCCATAC
CAAACGACGAGCGTGACACCACGATGCCTGTAGCAATGGCAACAACGTTGCGCAAACTATTAACTGGCGA
ACTACTTACTCTAGCTTCCCGGCAACAATTAATAGACTGGATGGAGGCGGATAAAGTTGCAGGACCACTT
CTGCGCTCGGCCCTTCCGGCTGGCTGGTTTATTGCTGATAAATCTGGAGCCGGTGAGCGTGGGTCTCGCG
GTATCATTGCAGCACTGGGGCCAGATGGTAAGCCCTCCCGTATCGTAGTTATCTACACGACGGGGAGTCA
GGCAACTATGGATGAACGAAATAGACAGATCGCTGAGATAGGTGCCTCACTGATTAAGCATTGGTAACTG
TCAGACCAAGTTTACTCATATATACTTTAGATTGATTTAAAACTTCATTTTTAATTTAAAAGGATCTAGG
TGAAGATCCTTTTTGATAATCTCATGACCAAAATCCCTTAACGTGAGTTTTCGTTCCACTGAGCGTCAGA
CCCCGTAGAAAAGATCAAAGGATCTTCTTGAGATCCTTTTTTTCTGCGCGTAATCTGCTGCTTGCAAACA
AAAAAACCACCGCTACCAGCGGTGGTTTGTTTGCCGGATCAAGAGCTACCAACTCTTTTTCCGAAGGTAA
CTGGCTTCAGCAGAGCGCAGATACCAAATACTGTTCTTCTAGTGTAGCCGTAGTTAGGCCACCACTTCAA
GAACTCTGTAGCACCGCCTACATACCTCGCTCTGCTAATCCTGTTACCAGTGGCTGCTGCCAGTGGCGAT
AAGTCGTGTCTTACCGGGTTGGACTCAAGACGATAGTTACCGGATAAGGCGCAGCGGTCGGGCTGAACGG
GGGGTTCGTGCACACAGCCCAGCTTGGAGCGAACGACCTACACCGAACTGAGATACCTACAGCGTGAGCT
ATGAGAAAGCGCCACGCTTCCCGAAGGGAGAAAGGCGGACAGGTATCCGGTAAGCGGCAGGGTCGGAACA
GGAGAGCGCACGAGGGAGCTTCCAGGGGGAAACGCCTGGTATCTTTATAGTCCTGTCGGGTTTCGCCACC
TCTGACTTGAGCGTCGATTTTTGTGATGCTCGTCAGGGGGGCGGAGCCTATGGAAAAACGCCAGCAACGC
GGCCTTTTTACGGTTCCTGGCCTTTTGCTGGCCTTTTGCTCACATGTTCTTTCCTGCGTTATCCCCTGAT
TCTGTGGATAACCGTATTACCGCCTTTGAGTGAGCTGATACCGCTCGCCGCAGCCGAACGACCGAGCGCA
GCGAGTCAGTGAGCGAGGAAGCGGAAGAGCGCCCAATACGCAAACCGCCTCTCCCCGCGCGTTGGCCGAT
TCATTAATGCAGCTGGCACGACAGGTTTCCCGACTGGAAAGCGGGCAGTGAGCGCAACGCAATTAATGTG
AGTTAGCTCACTCATTAGGCACCCCAGGCTTTACACTTTATGCTTCCGGCTCGTATGTTGTGTGGAATTG
TGAGCGGATAACAATTTCACACAGGAAACAGCTATGACCATGATTACGCCAAGCGCGCAATTAACCCTCA
CTAAAGGGAACAAAAGCTGGAGCTGCAAGC
Features (pLannotate 1.2.2; 31 found; start..end, strand, type, name):
      5..231     +  promoter       RSV promoter: Rous sarcoma virus enhancer/promoter
    232..412     +  LTR            5' LTR (truncated): truncated 5' long terminal repeat (LTR) from HIV-1
    459..584     +  misc_feature   HIV-1 Ψ: packaging signal of human immunodeficiency virus type 1
    568..931     +  CDS            HIV-1 gag (fragment): gag protein from human immunodeficiency virus 1; gag
   1077..1310    +  misc_feature   RRE: The Rev response element (RRE) of HIV-1 allows for Rev-dependent mRNA export from the nucleus to the cytoplasm.
   1687..1713    +  CDS            Rev (fragment): human immunodeficiency virus 1 (HIV-1) Rev protein; rev; enhances nuclear export of unspliced and incompletely spliced viral mRNAs
   1720..1743    +  promoter       SV40 promoter (fragment): SV40 early promoter
   1744..1815    +  promoter       SV40 promoter (fragment): SV40 enhancer and early promoter
   1839..1974    +  rep_origin     SV40 ori: SV40 origin of replication
   2020..2616    +  CDS            PuroR (fragment): puromycin N-acetyltransferase; pac from Streptomyces; confers resistance to puromycin
   2665..2782    +  misc_feature   cPPT/CTS: central polypurine tract and central termination sequence of HIV-1
   2847..2913    +  CDS            small t antigen (fragment): SV40 (simian virus 40) small t antigen
   2920..4098    +  promoter       EF-1α promoter: strong constitutive promoter for human elongation factor EF-1α
   4115..5350    +  CDS            IRF5 (fragment): IRF5_HUMAN - Experimental evidence at protein level: Swiss-Prot protein existence level 1. Transcription factor that plays a critical role in innate immunity by activating expression of type I interferon (IFN) IFNA and INFB and inflammatory cytokines downstream of endolysosomal toll-like receptors TLR7, TLR8 and TLR9 (PubMed:11303025, PubMed:15695821, PubMed:22412986, PubMed:25326418, PubMed:32433612). Regulates the transcription of type I IFN genes (IFN-alpha and IFN-beta) and IFN- stimulated genes (ISG) by binding to an interferon-stimulated response element (ISRE) in their promoters (By sim
   5366..5419    +  promoter       U6 promoter (fragment): RNA polymerase III promoter for human U6 snRNA
   5461..6049    +  misc_feature   WPRE: woodchuck hepatitis virus posttranscriptional regulatory element
   6100..6119    +  misc_feature   cPPT/CTS (fragment): central polypurine tract and central termination sequence of HIV-1
   6121..6354    +  LTR            3' LTR (ΔU3): self-inactivating 3' long terminal repeat (LTR) from HIV-1
   6432..6553    +  polyA_signal   SV40 poly(A) signal: SV40 polyadenylation signal
   6593..6728    +  rep_origin     SV40 ori: SV40 origin of replication
   6749..6767    -  promoter       T7 promoter: promoter for bacteriophage T7 RNA polymerase
   6775..6930    +  CDS            lacZα (fragment): LacZα fragment of β-galactosidase; lacZ fragment
   6935..7363    +  rep_origin     f1 ori (sequence partly withheld): f1 bacteriophage origin of replication; arrow indicates direction of (+) strand synthesis
   7416..7520    +  promoter       AmpR promoter: bla
   7521..8381    +  CDS            AmpR: β-lactamase; bla; confers resistance to ampicillin, carbenicillin, and related antibiotics
   8552..9140    +  rep_origin     ori: high-copy-number ColE1/pMB1/pBR322/pUC origin of replication
   9323..9415    +  CDS            lacI (fragment): lac repressor; lacI; The lac repressor binds to the lac operator to inhibit transcription in E. coli. This inhibition can be relieved by adding lactose or isopropyl-β-D-thiogalactopyranoside (IPTG).
   9428..9449    +  protein_bind   CAP binding site: CAP binding activates transcription in the presence of cAMP. E. coli catabolite activator protein
   9464..9494    +  promoter       lac promoter: promoter for the E. coli lac operon
   9502..9518    +  protein_bind   lac operator: The lac repressor binds to the lac operator to inhibit transcription in E. coli. This inhibition can be relieved by adding lactose or isopropyl-β-D-thiogalactopyranoside (IPTG). lac repressor encoded by lacI
   9563..9581    +  promoter       T3 promoter: promoter for bacteriophage T3 RNA polymerase
