[The description below was written by a language model from this plasmid's Addgene catalogue record and pLannotate feature annotations shown in this document.]
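Description:
TFORF2466 is a third-generation-style, self-inactivating lentiviral expression plasmid built on the pLX_TRC317 backbone and carrying a human IRF5 open reading frame. It belongs to a barcoded transcription factor ORF collection. In bacteria it is maintained through a high-copy ColE1/pUC-type origin and selected with ampicillin via the β-lactamase gene. An f1 origin and remnants of a lac/lacZα cloning region flanked by T7 and T3 promoters are also present in the backbone. The depositor warns that the plasmid can recombine during propagation, as is common for LTR-containing vectors.

The viral portion begins with an RSV promoter fused to a truncated HIV-1 5' LTR, which drives Tat-independent production of genomic RNA in packaging cells. This is followed by the Ψ packaging signal with a gag fragment, the Rev response element for nuclear export, and a cPPT/CTS that aids nuclear import of the reverse-transcribed genome. It ends with a ΔU3 3' LTR, which inactivates LTR promoter activity after integration, and a downstream SV40 polyadenylation signal.

Two expression units sit between the LTRs. An SV40 early promoter drives puromycin N-acetyltransferase for selecting transduced mammalian cells. The constitutive EF-1α promoter drives IRF5, an interferon regulatory factor that activates type I interferon and inflammatory cytokine genes, and a WPRE downstream enhances transcript stability and expression. The ORF corresponds to a specific annotated IRF5 transcript isoform and was made synthetically. The record describes a unique 24-bp barcode associated with each ORF, but the feature table does not annotate it, so its position is not stated.

The construct is intended for IRF5 overexpression, alone or in pooled screens in which barcodes identify the transcription factor delivered, for example in directed differentiation studies.
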