Addgene plasmid #142094: TFORF2466
Purpose: Lentiviral vector for overexpressing transcription factor ORFs with unique 24-bp barcodes. Barcodes facilitate identification of transcription factors in pooled screens.
Depositing lab: Feng Zhang. Depositing organization: Broad Institute. Publication: A transcription factor atlas of directed differentiation. Joung J, Ma S, Tay T, Geiger-Schuller KR, Kirchgatterer PC, Verdine VK, Guo B, Arias-Garcia MA, Allen WE, Singh A, Kuksenko O, Abudayyeh OO, Gootenberg JS, Fu Z, Macrae RK, Buenrostro JD, Regev A, Zhang F. Cell. 2023 Jan 5;186(1):209-229.e26. doi: 10.1016/j.cell.2022.11.026. PubMed 36608654.
Backbone
  Vector backbone: pLX_TRC317
  Backbone manufacturer: Broad Institute Genetic Perturbation Platform
  Backbone size w/o insert (bp): 8264
  Vector type: Mammalian Expression, Lentiviral
  Selectable markers: Puromycin
Growth in bacteria
  Bacterial resistance: Ampicillin, 100 μg/mL
  Growth temperature: 30°C
  Growth strain: DH5alpha
  Copy number: High Copy
Gene/Insert
  Gene/Insert name: IRF5
  Species: H. sapiens (human)
  Insert size (bp): 1340
  Entrez Gene: IRF5 (a.k.a. SLEB10)
  Promoter: EF1a
  Cloning method: Unknown
  Sequencing primers: 5′ GGGTGGAGACTGAAGTTAGGCCAG; 3′ CACATAGCGTAAAAGGAGCAACATAG
Terms and licenses: Academic/Nonprofit Terms; Industry Terms: Not Available to Industry
Depositor comments: NM_001242452,ENST00000477535 . The transcription factor ORF portion of this plasmid was synthesized by Genewiz. Please test multiple small colonies in case of plasmid recombination. To make this collection available in a timely manner, a portion of this collection was not fully sequenced by Addgene. If an Addgene verified full plasmid sequence is not available, please contact us prior to placing an order to request the full sequence.
How to cite: TFORF2466 was a gift from Feng Zhang (Addgene plasmid # 142094 ; http://n2t.net/addgene:142094 ; RRID:Addgene_142094)
