>Addgene plasmid #142094 | TFORF2466 | depositor partial sequence | sequence record 278419 | Insert
ACCGCCACCATGAACCAGTCCATCCCAGTGGCTCCCACCCCACCCCGCCGCGTGCGGCTGAAGCCCTGGC
TGGTGGCCCAGGTGAACAGCTGCCAGTACCCAGGGCTTCAATGGGTCAACGGGGAAAAGAAATTATTCTG
CATCCCCTGGAGGCATGCCACAAGGCATGGTCCCAGCCAGGACGGAGATAACACCATCTTCAAGGCCTGG
GCCAAGGAGACAGGGAAATACACCGAAGGCGTGGATGAAGCCGATCCGGCCAAGTGGAAGGCCAACCTGC
GCTGTGCCCTTAACAAGAGCCGGGACTTCCGCCTCATCTACGACGGGCCCCGGGACATGCCACCTCAGCC
CTACAAGATCTACGAGGTCTGCTCCAATGGCCCTGCTCCCACAGACTCCCAGCCCCCTGAGGATTACTCT
TTTGGTGCAGGAGAGGAGGAGGAAGAAGAGGAAGAGCTGCAGAGGATGTTGCCAAGCCTGAGCCTCACAG
TGACCGACCTGGAGATCAAGTTTCAGTACCGGGGGCGGCCACCCCGGGCCCTCACCATCAGCAACCCCCA
TGGCTGCCGGCTCTTCTACAGCCAGCTGGAGGCCACCCAGGAGCAGGTGGAACTCTTCGGCCCCATAAGC
CTGGAGCAAGTGCGCTTCCCCAGCCCTGAGGACATCCCCAGTGACAAGCAGCGCTTCTACACGAACCAGC
TGCTGGATGTCCTGGACCGCGGGCTCATCCTCCAGCTACAGGGCCAGGACCTTTATGCCATCCGCCTGTG
TCAGTGCAAGGTGTTCTGGAGCGGGCCTTGTGCCTCAGCCCATGACTCATGCCCCAACCCCATCCAGCGG
GAGGTCAAGACCAAGCTTTTCAGCCTGGAGCATTTTCTCAATGAGCTCATCCTGTTCCAAAAGGGCCAGA
CCAACACCCCACCACCCTTCGAGATCTTCTTCTGCTTTGGGGAAGAATGGCCTGACCGCAAACCCCGAGA
GAAGAAGCTCATTACTGTACAGGTGGTGCCTGTAGCAGCTCGACTGCTGCTGGAGATGTTCTCAGGGGAG
CTATCTTGGTCAGCTGATAGTATCCGGCTACAGATCTCAAACCCAGACCTCAAAGACCGCATGGTGGAGC
AATTCAAGGAGCTCCATCACATCTGGCAGTCCCAGCAGCGGTTGCAGCCTGTGGCCCAGGCCCCTCCTGG
AGCAGGCCTTGGTGTTGGCCAGGGGCCCTGGCCTATGCACCCAGCTGGCATGCAATAGTAATGAACTAGT
CCGTAACTTGAAAGTATTTCGATTTCTTGGCTTTATATATCTTGTGGAAAGGACGAGGATTGACCAAGTT
ACTTATAATC
