>Addgene plasmid #142094 | TFORF2466 | depositor partial sequence | sequence record 278420 | Barcode
GGATTGACCAAGTTACTTATAATC
